>Addgene plasmid #202679 | PAmCherry1-N1-PHPLCd1 | addgene full sequence | sequence record 399226 | Addgene NGS Result
AACCGTATTACCGCCATGCATTAGTTATTAATAGTAATCAATTACGGGGTCATTAGTTCATAGCCCATAT
ATGGAGTTCCGCGTTACATAACTTACGGTAAATGGCCCGCCTGGCTGACCGCCCAACGACCCCCGCCCAT
TGACGTCAATAATGACGTATGTTCCCATAGTAACGCCAATAGGGACTTTCCATTGACGTCAATGGGTGGA
GTATTTACGGTAAACTGCCCACTTGGCAGTACATCAAGTGTATCATATGCCAAGTACGCCCCCTATTGAC
GTCAATGACGGTAAATGGCCCGCCTGGCATTATGCCCAGTACATGACCTTATGGGACTTTCCTACTTGGC
AGTACATCTACGTATTAGTCATCGCTATTACCATGGTGATGCGGTTTTGGCAGTACATCAATGGGCGTGG
ATAGCGGTTTGACTCACGGGGATTTCCAAGTCTCCACCCCATTGACGTCAATGGGAGTTTGTTTTGGCAC
CAAAATCAACGGGACTTTCCAAAATGTCGTAACAACTCCGCCCCATTGACGCAAATGGGCGGTAGGCGTG
TACGGTGGGAGGTCTATATAAGCAGAGCTGGTTTAGTGAACCGTCAGATCCGCTAGCGCTACCGGACTCA
GATCTCGAGCTCAAGCTTCGAATTCACGGCATGGACTCGGGCCGGGACTTCCTGACCCTGCACGGCCTAC
AGGATGATGAGGATCTACAGGCGCTGCTGAAGGGCAGCCAGCTCCTGAAGGTGAAGTCCAGCTCATGGAG
GAGAGAGCGCTTCTACAAGTTGCAGGAGGACTGCAAGACCATCTGGCAGGAGTCCCGCAAGGTCATGCGG
ACCCCGGAGTCCCAGCTGTTCTCCATCGAGGACATTCAGGAGGTGCGAATGGGGCACCGCACGGAGGGTC
TGGAGAAGTTCGCCCGTGATGTGCCCGAGGACCGCTGCTTCTCCATTGTCTTCAAGGACCAGCGCAATAC
ACTAGACCTCATCGCCCCATCGCCAGCTGATGCCCAGCACTGGGTGCTGGGGCTGCACAAGATCATCCAC
CACTCAGGCTCCATGGACCAGCGTCAGAAGCTACAGCACTGGATTCACTCCTGCTTGCGAAAAGCTGACA
AAAACAAGGACAACAAGATGAGCTTCAAGGAGCTGCAGAACTTCCTGAAGGATCCACCGGTCGCCACCAT
GGTGAGCAAGGGCGAGGAGGATAACATGGCCATCATTAAGGAGTTCATGCGCTTCAAGGTGCACATGGAG
GGGTCCGTGAACGGCCACGTGTTCGAGATCGAGGGCGAGGGCGAGGGCCGCCCCTACGAGGGCACCCAGA
CCGCCAAGCTGAAGGTGACCAAGGGCGGCCCCCTGCCCTTCACCTGGGACATCCTGAGCCCTCAGTTCAT
GTACGGCTCCAATGCCTACGTGAAGCACCCCGCCGACATCCCCGACTACTTTAAGCTGTCCTTCCCCGAG
GGCTTCAAGTGGGAGCGCGTGATGAAATTCGAGGACGGCGGCGTGGTGACCGTGACCCAGGACTCCTCCC
TGCAGGACGGCGAGTTCATCTACAAGGTGAAGCTGCGCGGCACCAACTTCCCCTCCGACGGCCCCGTGAT
GCAGAAGAAGACCATGGGCTGGGAGGCCCTCTCCGAGCGGATGTACCCCGAGGACGGCGCCCTGAAGGGC
GAGGTCAAGCCCAGAGTGAAGCTGAAGGACGGCGGCCACTACGACGCTGAGGTCAAGACCACCTACAAGG
CCAAGAAGCCCGTGCAGCTGCCCGGCGCCTACAACGTCAACCGCAAGCTGGACATCACCAGCCACAACGA
GGACTACACCATCGTGGAGCAGTACGAGAGAGCCGAGGGCCGCCACTCCACCGGCGGCATGGACGAGCTG
TACAAGTAAGCGGCCGCGACTCTAGATCATAATCAGCCATACCACATTTGTAGAGGTTTTACTTGCTTTA
AAAAACCTCCCACACCTCCCCCTGAACCTGAAACATAAAATGAATGCAATTGTTGTTGTTAACTTGTTTA
TTGCAGCTTATAATGGTTACAAATAAAGCAATAGCATCACAAATTTCACAAATAAAGCATTTTTTTCACT
GCATTCTAGTTGTGGTTTGTCCAAACTCATCAATGTATCTTAAGGCGTAAATTGTAAGCGTTAATATTTT
GTTAAAATTCGCGTTAAATTTTTGTTAAATCAGCTCATTTTTTAACCAATAGGCCGAAATCGGCAAAATC
CCTTATAAATCAAAAGAATAGACCGAGATAGGGT
[37 nt withheld, positions 2275-2311]
AAAGAACGTGGACTCCAACGTCAAAGG
[49 nt withheld, positions 2339-2387]
T
[91 nt withheld, positions 2389-2479]
G
[124 nt withheld, positions 2481-2604]
CAGGTGGCACTTTTCGGGGAAATGTGCGCGGAACCCCTATTTGTTTATTTTTCTAAATACATTCAAATAT
GTATCCGCTCATGAGACAATAACCCTGATAAATGCTTCAATAATATTGAAAAAGGAAGAGTCCTGAGGCG
GAAAGAACCAGCTGTGGAATGTGTGTCAGTTAGGGTGTGGAAAGTCCCCAGGCTCCCCAGCAGGCAGAAG
TATGCAAAGCATGCATCTCAATTAGTCAGCAACCAGGTGTGGAAAGTCCCCAGGCTCCCCAGCAGGCAGA
AGTATGCAAAGCATGCATCTCAATTAGTCAGCAACCATAGTCCCGCCCCTAACTCCGCCCATCCCGCCCC
TAACTCCGCCCAGTTCCGCCCATTCTCCGCCCCATGGCTGACTAATTTTTTTTATTTATGCAGAGGCCGA
GGCCGCCTCGGCCTCTGAGCTATTCCAGAAGTAGTGAGGAGGCTTTTTTGGAGGCCTAGGCTTTTGCAAA
GATCGATCAAGAGACAGGATGAGGATCGTTTCGCATGATTGAACAAGATGGATTGCACGCAGGTTCTCCG
GCCGCTTGGGTGGAGAGGCTATTCGGCTATGACTGGGCACAACAGACAATCGGCTGCTCTGATGCCGCCG
TGTTCCGGCTGTCAGCGCAGGGGCGCCCGGTTCTTTTTGTCAAGACCGACCTGTCCGGTGCCCTGAATGA
ACTGCAAGACGAGGCAGCGCGGCTATCGTGGCTGGCCACGACGGGCGTTCCTTGCGCAGCTGTGCTCGAC
GTTGTCACTGAAGCGGGAAGGGACTGGCTGCTATTGGGCGAAGTGCCGGGGCAGGATCTCCTGTCATCTC
ACCTTGCTCCTGCCGAGAAAGTATCCATCATGGCTGATGCAATGCGGCGGCTGCATACGCTTGATCCGGC
TACCTGCCCATTCGACCACCAAGCGAAACATCGCATCGAGCGAGCACGTACTCGGATGGAAGCCGGTCTT
GTCGATCAGGATGATCTGGACGAAGAGCATCAGGGGCTCGCGCCAGCCGAACTGTTCGCCAGGCTCAAGG
CGAGCATGCCCGACGGCGAGGATCTCGTCGTGACCCATGGCGATGCCTGCTTGCCGAATATCATGGTGGA
AAATGGCCGCTTTTCTGGATTCATCGACTGTGGCCGGCTGGGTGTGGCGGACCGCTATCAGGACATAGCG
TTGGCTACCCGTGATATTGCTGAAGAGCTTGGCGGCGAATGGGCTGACCGCTTCCTCGTGCTTTACGGTA
TCGCCGCTCCCGATTCGCAGCGCATCGCCTTCTATCGCCTTCTTGACGAGTTCTTCTGAGCGGGACTCTG
GGGTTCGAAATGACCGACCAAGCGACGCCCAACCTGCCATCACGAGATTTCGATTCCACCGCCGCCTTCT
ATGAAAGGTTGGGCTTCGGAATCGTTTTCCGGGACGCCGGCTGGATGATCCTCCAGCGCGGGGATCTCAT
GCTGGAGTTCTTCGCCCACCCTAGGGGGAGGCTAACTGAAACACGGAAGGAGACAATACCGGAAGGAACC
CGCGCTATGACGGCAATAAAAAGACAGAATAAAACGCACGGTGTTGGGTCGTTTGTTCATAAACGCGGGG
TTCGGTCCCAGGGCTGGCACTCTGTCGATACCCCACCGAGACCCCATTGGGGCCAATACGCCCGCGTTTC
TTCCTTTTCCCCACCCCACCCCCCAAGTTCGGGTGAAGGCCCAGGGCTCGCAGCCAACGTCGGGGCGGCA
GGCCCTGCCATAGCCTCAGGTTACTCATATATACTTTAGATTGATTTAAAACTTCATTTTTAATTTAAAA
GGATCTAGGTGAAGATCCTTTTTGATAATCTCATGACCAAAATCCCTTAACGTGAGTTTTCGTTCCACTG
AGCGTCAGACCCCGTAGAAAAGATCAAAGGATCTTCTTGAGATCCTTTTTTTCTGCGCGTAATCTGCTGC
TTGCAAACAAAAAAACCACCGCTACCAGCGGTGGTTTGTTTGCCGGATCAAGAGCTACCAACTCTTTTTC
CGAAGGTAACTGGCTTCAGCAGAGCGCAGATACCAAATACTGTTCTTCTAGTGTAGCCGTAGTTAGGCCA
CCACTTCAAGAACTCTGTAGCACCGCCTACATACCTCGCTCTGCTAATCCTGTTACCAGTGGCTGCTGCC
AGTGGCGATAAGTCGTGTCTTACCGGGTTGGACTCAAGACGATAGTTACCGGATAAGGCGCAGCGGTCGG
GCTGAACGGGGGGTTCGTGCACACAGCCCAGCTTGGAGCGAACGACCTACACCGAACTGAGATACCTACA
GCGTGAGCTATGAGAAAGCGCCACGCTTCCCGAAGGGAGAAAGGCGGACAGGTATCCGGTAAGCGGCAGG
GTCGGAACAGGAGAGCGCACGAGGGAGCTTCCAGGGGGAAACGCCTGGTATCTTTATAGTCCTGTCGGGT
TTCGCCACCTCTGACTTGAGCGTCGATTTTTGTGATGCTCGTCAGGGGGGCGGAGCCTATGGAAAAACGC
CAGCAACGCGGCCTTTTTACGGTTCCTGGCCTTTTGCTGGCCTTTTGCTCACATGTTCTTTCCTGCGTTA
TCCCCTGATTCTGTGGAT
Features (pLannotate 1.2.2; 15 found; start..end, strand, type, name):
     82..385     +  enhancer       CMV enhancer: human cytomegalovirus immediate early enhancer
    386..589     +  promoter       CMV promoter: human cytomegalovirus (CMV) immediate early promoter
    612..655     +  misc_feature   MCS (fragment): multiple cloning site
    661..1173    +  CDS            PLCD1 (fragment): PLCD1_HUMAN - Experimental evidence at protein level: Swiss-Prot protein existence level 1. The production of the second messenger molecules diacylglycerol (DAG) and inositol 1,4,5-trisphosphate (IP3) is mediated by activated phosphatidylinositol-specific phospholipase C enzymes (PubMed:9188725). Essential for trophoblast and placental development (By similarity). Binds phosphatidylinositol 4,5-bisphosphate (PubMed:7890667, PubMed:9188725). From Homo sapiens (Human).
   1189..1899    +  CDS            PAmCherry1: photoactivatable monomeric derivative of DsRed fluorescent protein (Subach et al., 2009) mammalian codon-optimized
   1915..1998    +  CDS            large T antigen (fragment): large T antigen from SV40 (simian virus 40)
   2021..2142    +  polyA_signal   SV40 poly(A) signal: SV40 polyadenylation signal
   2176..2604    -  rep_origin     f1 ori (sequence partly withheld): f1 bacteriophage origin of replication; arrow indicates direction of (+) strand synthesis
   2631..2735    +  promoter       AmpR promoter: bla
   2737..3094    +  promoter       SV40 promoter: SV40 enhancer and early promoter
   3129..3923    +  CDS            NeoR/KanR: aminoglycoside phosphotransferase from Tn5; aph(3')-II (or nptII); confers resistance to neomycin, kanamycin, and G418 (Geneticin®)
   3944..4096    +  CDS            ble (fragment): BLE_KLEPN - Experimental evidence at protein level: Swiss-Prot protein existence level 1. Binding protein with a strong affinity to the bleomycin family of antibiotics. Binds to CL990; an antimitotic-antibiotic compound. From Klebsiella pneumoniae.
   4155..4202    +  polyA_signal   HSV TK poly(A) signal: herpes simplex virus thymidine kinase polyadenylation signal (Cole and Stacy, 1985)
   4293..4309    -  polyA_signal   bGH poly(A) signal (fragment): bovine growth hormone polyadenylation signal
   4531..5119    +  rep_origin     ori: high-copy-number ColE1/pMB1/pBR322/pUC origin of replication
