[The description below was written by a language model from this plasmid's Addgene catalogue record and pLannotate feature annotations shown in this document.]
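Description:
PAmCherry1-N1-PHPLCd1 is a 5.2 kb mammalian expression plasmid built on the pPAmCherry-N1 backbone, an N1-style vector in which the gene of interest is placed upstream of the fluorescent protein so that the tag sits at the C-terminus. It is maintained in E. coli at high copy through a ColE1/pUC-type origin and selected with kanamycin. The single NeoR/KanR (Tn5 aminoglycoside phosphotransferase) cassette is driven in tandem by a bacterial bla promoter and the SV40 enhancer/early promoter and terminated by the HSV TK polyadenylation signal, so the same gene can in principle also give G418 resistance in mammalian cells. An f1 origin is present as well. Short annotated fragments of ble, SV40 large T antigen and bGH poly(A) appear to be partial matches within backbone sequence rather than functional elements.

The payload is a fusion of residues 1-170 of human phospholipase C delta 1 (PLCD1, recorded as variant 2) to PAmCherry1, assembled by Gibson cloning. It is expressed from the human cytomegalovirus immediate-early enhancer and promoter and terminated by the SV40 poly(A) signal. This N-terminal region of PLCD1 contains the pleckstrin homology domain referred to in the plasmid name, which binds phosphatidylinositol 4,5-bisphosphate and therefore recruits the fusion to PI(4,5)P2-containing membranes, chiefly the plasma membrane. PAmCherry1 is a monomeric, mammalian codon-optimised DsRed derivative that is dark until photoactivated. Sparse subsets of probe molecules can thus be switched on and followed. The record describes the construct as a photoactivatable lipid biosensor, and the associated study concerned the diffusion of PI(4,5)P2 in the plasma membrane, which fits use in single-molecule tracking or localisation imaging in transfected cells.
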