Addgene plasmid #202679: PAmCherry1-N1-PHPLCd1
Purpose: Photoactivatable lipid biosensor
Depositing lab: Gerry Hammond. Publication: PI(4,5)P2 diffuses freely in the plasma membrane even within high-density effector protein complexes. Pacheco J, Cassidy AC, Zewe JP, Wills RC, Hammond GRV. J Cell Biol. 2023 Feb 6;222(2):e202204099. doi: 10.1083/jcb.202204099. Epub 2022 Nov 23. PubMed 36416724.
Backbone
  Vector backbone: pPAmCherry-N1
  Vector type: Mammalian Expression
Growth in bacteria
  Bacterial resistance: Kanamycin, 50 μg/mL
  Growth temperature: 37°C
  Growth strain: DH5alpha
  Copy number: High Copy
Gene/Insert
  Gene/Insert name: PLCD1v2(1-170):PAmCherry1
  Species: H. sapiens (human)
  Entrez Gene: PLCD1 (a.k.a. NDNC3, PLC-III)
  Cloning method: Gibson Cloning
Terms and licenses: Academic/Nonprofit Terms; Industry Terms: Not Available to Industry
How to cite: PAmCherry1-N1-PHPLCd1 was a gift from Gerry Hammond (Addgene plasmid # 202679 ; http://n2t.net/addgene:202679 ; RRID:Addgene_202679)
